>Addgene plasmid #228729 | pEJS2708-CMV-Nme2Smu-ABE8e-i1-L10-E932R | addgene full sequence | sequence record 454007 | Addgene NGS Result
AGAGCTGGTTTAGTGAACCGTCAGATCCGCTAGAGATCCGCGGCCGCTAATACGACTCACTATAGGGAGA
GCCGCCACCATGAAACGGACAGCCGACGGAAGCGAGTTCGAGTCACCAAAGAAGAAGCGGAAAGTCGAAG
ATATGGCCGCCTTCAAGCCTAACCCAATCAATTACATCCTGGGACTGGCCATCGGAATCGCATCCGTGGG
ATGGGCTATGGTGGAGATCGACGAGGAGGAGAATCCTATCCGGCTGATCGATCTGGGCGTGAGAGTGTTT
GAGAGGGCCGAGGTGCCAAAGACCGGCGATTCTCTGGCTATGGCCCGGAGACTGGCACGGAGCGTGAGGC
GCCTGACACGGAGAAGGGCACACAGGCTGCTGAGGGCACGCCGGCTGCTGAAGAGAGAGGGCGTGCTGCA
GGCAGCAGACTTCGATGAGAATGGCCTGATCAAGAGCCTGCCAAACACCCCCTGGCAGCTGAGAGCAGCC
GCCCTGGACAGGAAGCTGACACCACTGGAGTGGTCTGCCGTGCTGCTGCACCTGATCAAGCACCGCGGCT
ACCTGAGCCAGCGGAAGAACGAGGGAGAGACAGCAGACAAGGAGCTGGGCGCCCTGCTGAAGGGAGTGGC
CAACAATGCCCACGCCCTGCAGACCGGCGATTTCAGGACACCTGCCGAGCTGGCCCTGAATAAGTTTGAG
AAGGAGTCCGGCCACATCAGAAACCAGAGGGGCGACTATAGCCACACCTTCTCCCGCAAGGATCTGCAGG
CCGAGCTGATCCTGCTGTTCGAGAAGCAGAAGGAGTTTGGCAATCCACACGTGAGCGGAGGCCTGAAGGA
GGGAATCGAGACCCTGCTGATGACACAGAGGCCTGCCCTGTCCGGCGACGCAGTGCAGAAGATGCTGGGA
CACTGCACCTTCGAGCCTGCAGAGCCAAAGGCCGCCAAGAACACCTACACAGCCGAGCGGTTTATCTGGC
TGACAAAGCTGAACAATCTGAGAATCCTGGAGCAGTCTGGCGGTTCAGGTGGATCAGGCGGTAGCTCTGA
GGTGGAGTTTTCCCACGAGTACTGGATGAGACATGCCCTGACCCTGGCCAAGAGGGCACGCGATGAGAGG
GAGGTGCCTGTGGGAGCCGTGCTGGTGCTGAACAATAGAGTGATCGGCGAGGGCTGGAACAGAGCCATCG
GCCTGCACGACCCAACAGCCCATGCCGAAATTATGGCCCTGAGACAGGGCGGCCTGGTCATGCAGAACTA
CAGACTGATTGACGCCACCCTGTACGTGACATTCGAGCCTTGCGTGATGTGCGCCGGCGCCATGATCCAC
TCTAGGATCGGCCGCGTGGTGTTTGGCGTGAGGAACAGCAAACGGGGCGCCGCAGGCTCCCTGATGAACG
TGCTGAACTACCCCGGCATGAATCACCGCGTCGAAATTACCGAGGGAATCCTGGCAGATGAATGTGCCGC
CCTGCTGTGCGACTTCTACCGGATGCCTAGACAGGTGTTCAATGCTCAGAAGAAGGCCCAGAGCTCCATC
AACGAGACACCTGGCACAAGCGAGAGCGCAACAGGATCCGAGAGGCCACTGACCGACACAGAGAGGGCCA
CCCTGATGGATGAGCCTTACCGGAAGTCTAAGCTGACATATGCCCAGGCCAGAAAGCTGCTGGGCCTGGA
GGACACCGCCTTCTTTAAGGGCCTGAGATACGGCAAGGATAATGCCGAGGCCTCCACACTGATGGAGATG
AAGGCCTATCACGCCATCTCTCGCGCCCTGGAGAAGGAGGGCCTGAAGGACAAGAAGTCCCCCCTGAACC
TGAGCTCCGAGCTGCAGGATGAGATCGGCACCGCCTTCTCTCTGTTTAAGACCGACGAGGATATCACAGG
CCGCCTGAAGGACAGGGTGCAGCCTGAGATCCTGGAGGCCCTGCTGAAGCACATCTCTTTCGATAAGTTT
GTGCAGATCAGCCTGAAGGCCCTGAGAAGGATCGTGCCACTGATGGAGCAGGGCAAGCGGTACGACGAGG
CCTGCGCCGAGATCTACGGCGATCACTATGGCAAGAAGAACACAGAGGAGAAGATCTATCTGCCCCCTAT
CCCTGCCGACGAGATCAGAAATCCTGTGGTGCTGAGGGCCCTGTCCCAGGCAAGAAAAGTGATCAACGGA
GTGGTGCGCCGGTACGGATCTCCAGCCCGGATCCACATCGAGACCGCCAGAGAAGTGGGCAAGAGCTTCA
AGGACCGGAAGGAGATCGAGAAGAGACAGGAGGAGAATCGCAAGGATCGGGAGAAGGCCGCCGCCAAGTT
TAGGGAGTACTTCCCTAACTTTGTGGGCGAGCCAAAGTCTAAGGACATCCTGAAGCTGCGCCTGTACGAG
CAGCAGCACGGCAAGTGTCTGTATAGCGGCAAGGAGATCAATCTGGTGCGGCTGAACGAGAAGGGCTATG
TGGAGATCGATCACGCCCTGCCTTTCTCCAGAACCTGGGACGATTCTTTTAACAATAAGGTGCTGGTGCT
GGGCAGCGAGAACCAGAATAAGGGCAATCAGACACCATACGAGTATTTCAATGGCAAGGACAACTCCAGG
GAGTGGCAGGAGTTCAAGGCCCGCGTGGAGACCTCTAGATTTCCCAGGAGCAAGAAGCAGCGGATCCTGC
TGCAGAAGTTCGACGAGGATGGCTTTAAGGAGTGCAACCTGAATGACACCAGATACGTGAACCGGTTCCT
GTGCCAGTTTGTGGCCGATCACATCCTGCTGACCGGCAAGGGCAAGAGAAGGGTGTTCGCCTCTAATGGC
CAGATCACAAACCTGCTGAGGGGATTTTGGGGACTGAGGAAGGTGCGGGCAGAGAATGACAGACACCACG
CACTGGATGCAGTGGTGGTGGCATGCAGCACCGTGGCAATGCAGCAGAAGATCACAAGATTCGTGAGGTA
TAAGGAGATGAACGCCTTTGACGGCAAGACCATCGATAAGGAGACAGGCAAGGTGCTGCACCAGAAGACC
CACTTCCCCCAGCCTTGGGAGTTCTTTGCCCAGGAAGTGATGATCCGGGTGTTCGGCAAGCCAGACGGCA
AGCCTGAGTTTGAGGAGGCCGATACCCCAGAGAAGCTGAGGACACTGCTGGCAGAGAAGCTGTCTAGCAG
GCCAGAGGCAGTGCACGAGTACGTGACCCCACTGTTCGTGTCCAGGGCACCCAATCGGAAGATGTCTGGC
GCCCACAAGGACACACTGAGAAGCGCCAAGAGGTTTGTGAAGCACAACGAGAAGATCTCCGTGAAGAGAG
TGTGGCTGACCGAGATCAAGCTGGCCGATCTGGAGAACATGGTGAATTACAAGAACGGCAGGGAGATCGA
GCTGTATGAGGCCCTGAAGGCAAGGCTGGAGGCCTACGGAGGAAATGCCAAGCAGGCCTTCGACCCAAAG
GATAACCCCTTTTATAAGAAGGGAGGACAGCTGGTGAAGGCCGTGCGGGTGGAGAAGACCCAGCGTAGCG
GCGTGCTGCTGAATAAGAAGAACGCCTACACAATCGCCGACAACGCCACCATGGTGCGGGTGGACGTGTA
CACCAAGGCCGGCAAGAACTACCTGGTTCCTGTGTACGTGTGGCAGGTGGCCCAGGGCATCTTACCCAAC
CGCGCCGTGACCAGCGGCAAGTCCGAGGCTGACTGGGACCTGATCGATGAGAGCTTCGAGTTCAAGTTCT
CTCTGTCCCGGGGAGATCTCGTGGAAATGATCTCCAACAAGGGCAGAATCTTCGGCTACTACAACGGCCT
GGACAGAGCCAACGGCTCTATTGGAATTAGAGAGCACGACCTAGAGAAGAGCAAGGGCAAAGACGGCGTG
CATAGAGTGGGAGTGAAAACAGCTACAGCATTTAACAAGTACCACGTGGATCCCCTGGGCAAAGAGATCC
ACAGATGCAGCAGCGAACCCAGACCTACACTGAAAATCAAGTCTAAGAAGGAGGATAAAAGAACCGCCGA
CGGCAGCGAATTCGAGCCCAAGAAGAAGAGGAAAGTCTAACCGGTCATCATCACCATCACCATTGAGTTT
AAACCCGCTGATCAGCCTCGACTGTGCCTTCTAGTTGCCAGCCATCTGTTGTTTGCCCCTCCCCCGTGCC
TTCCTTGACCCTGGAAGGTGCCACTCCCACTGTCCTTTCCTAATAAAATGAGGAAATTGCATCGCATTGT
CTGAGTAGGTGTCATTCTATTCTGGGGGGTGGGGTGGGGCAGGACAGCAAGGGGGAGGATTGGGAAGACA
ATAGCAGGCATGCTGGGGATGCGGTGGGCTCTATGGCTTCTGAGGCGGAAAGAACCAGCTGGGGCTCGAT
ACCGTCGACCTCTAGCTAGAGCTTGGCGTAATCATGGTCATAGCTGTTTCCTGTGTGAAATTGTTATCCG
CTCACAATTCCACACAACATACGAGCCGGAAGCATAAAGTGTAAAGCCTAGGGTGCCTAATGAGTGAGCT
AACTCACATTAATTGCGTTGCGCTCACTGCCCGCTTTCCAGTCGGGAAACCTGTCGTGCCAGCTGCATTA
ATGAATCGGCCAACGCGCGGGGAGAGGCGGTTTGCGTATTGGGCGCTACAGACATGATAAGATACATTGA
TGAGTTTGGACAAACCACAACTAGAATGCAGTGAAAAAAATGCTTTATTTGTGAAATTTGTGATGCTATT
GCTTTATTTGTAACCATTATAAGCTGCAATAAACAAGTTGGGGTGGGCGAAGAACTCCAGCATGAGATCC
CCGCGCTGGAGGATCATCCAGCCGGCGTCCCGGAAAACGATTCCGAAGCCCAACCTTTCATAGAAGGCGG
CGGTGGAATCGAAATCTCGTAGCACGTGTCAGTCCTGCTCCTCGGCCACGAAGTGCTTAGCCCTCCCACA
CATAACCAGAGGGCAGCAATTCACGAATCCCAACTGCCGTCGGCTGTCCATCACTGTCCTTCACTATGGC
TTTGATCCCAGGATGCAGATCGAGAAGCACCTGTCGGCACCGTCCGCAGGGGCTCAAGATGCCCCTGTTC
TCATTTCCGATCGCGACGATACAAGTCAGGTTGCCAGCTGCCGCAGCAGCAGCAGTGCCCAGCACCACGA
GTTCTGCACAAGGTCCCCCAGTAAAATGATATACATTGACACCAGTGAAGATGCGGCCGTCGCTAGAGAG
AGCTGCGCTGGCGACGCTGTAGTCTTCAGAGATGGGGATGCTGTTGATTGTAGCCGTTGCTCTTTCAATG
AGGGTGGATTCTTCTTGAGACAAAGGCTTGGCCATGGTTTAGTTCCTCACCTTGTCGTATTATACTATGC
CGATATACTATGCCGATGATTAATTGTCAACACGTGCTGATCAGATCCGAAAATGGATATACAAGCTCCC
GGGAGCTTTTTGCAAAAGCCTAGGCCTCCAAAAAAGCCTCCTCACTACTTCTGGAATAGCTCAGAGGCAG
AGGCGGCCTCGGCCTCTGCATAAATAAAAAAAATTAGTCAGCCATGGGGCGGAGAATGGGCGGAACTGGG
CGGAGTTAGGGGCGGGATGGGCGGAGTTAGGGGCGGGACTATGGTTGCTGACTAATTGAGATGCATGCTT
TGCATACTTCTGCCTGCTGGGGAGCCTGGGGACTTTCCACACCTGGTTGCTGACTAATTGAGATGCATGC
TTTGCATACTTCTGCCTGCTGGGGAGCCTGGGGACTTTCCACACCCTAACTGACACACATTCCACAGAAT
TCACTGACTCGCTGCGCTCGGTCGTTCGGCTGCGGCGAGCGGTATCAGCTCACTCAAAGGCGGTAATACG
GTTATCCACAGAATCAGGGGATAACGCAGGAAAGAACATGTAAGTGATCTCCAAAAAATAAGTACTTTTT
GACTGTAAATAAAATTGTAAGGAGTAAAAAGTACTTTTTTTTCTAAAAAAATGTAATTAAGTAAAAGTAA
AAGTATTGATTTTTAATTGTACTCAAGTAAAGTAAAAATCCCCAAAAATAATACTTAAGTACAGTAATCA
AGTAAAATTACTCAAGTACTTTACACCTCTGCATGTGAGCAAAAGGCCAGCAAAAGGCCAGGAACCGTAA
AAAGGCCGCGTTGCTGGCGTTTTTCCATAGGCTCCGCCCCCCTGACGAGCATCACAAAAATCGACGCTCA
AGTCAGAGGTGGCGAAACCCGACAGGACTATAAAGATACCAGGCGTTTCCCCCTGGAAGCTCCCTCGTGC
GCTCTCCTGTTCCGACCCTGCCGCTTACCGGATACCTGTCCGCCTTTCTCCCTTCGGGAAGCGTGGCGCT
TTCTCATAGCTCACGCTGTAGGTATCTCAGTTCGGTGTAGGTCGTTCGCTCCAAGCTGGGCTGTGTGCAC
GAACCCCCCGTTCAGCCCGACCGCTGCGCCTTATCCGGTAACTATCGTCTTGAGTCCAACCCGGTAAGAC
ACGACTTATCGCCACTGGCAGCAGCCACTGGTAACAGGATTAGCAGAGCGAGGTATGTAGGCGGTGCTAC
AGAGTTCTTGAAGTGGTGGCCTAACTACGGCTACACTAGAAGAACAGTATTTGGTATCTGCGCTCTGCTG
AAGCCAGTTACCTTCGGAAAAAGAGTTGGTAGCTCTTGATCCGGCAAACAAACCACCGCTGGTAGCGGTG
GTTTTTTTGTTTGCAAGCAGCAGATTACGCGCAGAAAAAAAGGATCTCAAGAAGATCCTTTGATCTTTTC
TACGGGGTCTGACACTCAGTGGAACGAAAACTCACGTTAAGGGATTTTGGTCATGAGATTATCAAAAAGG
ATCTTCACCTAGATCCTTTTAAATTAAAAATGAAGTTTTAAATCAATCTAAAGTATATATGAGTAAACTT
GGTCTGACAGTTACCAATGCTTAATCAGTGAGGCACCTATCTCAGCGATCTGTCTATTTCGTTCATCCAT
AGTTGCCTGACTCCCCGTCGTGTAGATAACTACGATACGGGAGGGCTTACCATCTGGCCCCAGTGCTGCA
ATGATACCGCGGGACCCACGCTCACCGGCTCCAGATTTATCAGCAATAAACCAGCCAGCCGGAAGGGCCG
AGCGCAGAAGTGGTCCTGCAACTTTATCCGCCTCCATCCAGTCTATTAATTGTTGCCGGGAAGCTAGAGT
AAGTAGTTCGCCAGTTAATAGTTTGCGCAACGTTGTTGCCATTGCTACAGGCATCGTGGTGTCACGCTCG
TCGTTTGGTATGGCTTCATTCAGCTCCGGTTCCCAACGATCAAGGCGAGTTACATGATCCCCCATGTTGT
GCAAAAAAGCGGTTAGCTCCTTCGGTCCTCCGATCGTTGTCAGAAGTAAGTTGGCCGCAGTGTTATCACT
CATGGTTATGGCAGCACTGCATAATTCTCTTACTGTCATGCCATCCGTAAGATGCTTTTCTGTGACTGGT
GAGTACTCAACCAAGTCATTCTGAGAATAGTGTATGCGGCGACCGAGTTGCTCTTGCCCGGCGTCAATAC
GGGATAATACCGCGCCACATAGCAGAACTTTAAAAGTGCTCATCATTGGAAAACGTTCTTCGGGGCGAAA
ACTCTCAAGGATCTTACCGCTGTTGAGATCCAGTTCGATGTAACCCACTCGTGCACCCAACTGATCTTCA
GCATCTTTTACTTTCACCAGCGTTTCTGGGTGAGCAAAAACAGGAAGGCAAAATGCCGCAAAAAAGGGAA
TAAGGGCGACACGGAAATGTTGAATACTCATACTCTTCCTTTTTCAATATTATTGAAGCATTTATCAGGG
TTATTGTCTCATGAGCGGATACATATTTGAATGTATTTAGAAAAATAAACAAATAGGGGTTCCGCGCACA
TTTCCCCGAAAAGTGCCACCTGACGTCGACGGATCGGGAGATCGATCTCCCGATCCCCTAGGGTCGACTC
TCAGTACAATCTGCTCTGATGCCGCATAGTTAAGCCAGTATCTGCTCCCTGCTTGTGTGTTGGAGGTCGC
TGAGTAGTGCGCGAGCAAAATTTAAGCTACAACAAGGCAAGGCTTGACCGACAATTGCATGAAGAATCTG
CTTAGGGTTAGGCGTTTTGCGCTGCTTCGCGATGTACGGGCCAGATATACGCGGGTACCGGCATATGGTT
CTTGACAGAGGTGTAAAAAGTACTCAAAAATTTTACTCAAGTGAAAGTACAAGTACTTAGGGAAAATTTT
ACTCAATTAAAAGTAAAAGTATCTGGCTAGAATCTTACTTGAGTAAAAGTAAAAAAGTACTCCATTAAAA
TTGTACTTGAGTATTAACGCGTTGACATTGATTATTGACTAGTTATTAATAGTAATCAATTACGGGGTCA
TTAGTTCATAGCCCATATATGGAGTTCCGCGTTACATAACTTACGGTAAATGGCCCGCCTGGCTGACCGC
CCAACGACCCCCGCCCATTGACGTCAATAATGACGTATGTTCCCATAGTAACGCCAATAGGGACTTTCCA
TTGACGTCAATGGGTGGAGTATTTACGGTAAACTGCCCACTTGGCAGTACATCAAGTGTATCATATGCCA
AGTACGCCCCCTATTGACGTCAATGACGGTAAATGGCCCGCCTGGCATTATGCCCAGTACATGACCTTAT
GGGACTTTCCTACTTGGCAGTACATCTACGTATTAGTCATCGCTATTACCATGGTGATGCGGTTTTGGCA
GTACATCAATGGGCGTGGATAGCGGTTTGACTCACGGGGATTTCCAAGTCTCCACCCCATTGACGTCAAT
GGGAGTTTGTTTTGGCACCAAAATCAACGGGACTTTCCAAAATGTCGTAACAACTCCGCCCCATTGACGC
AAATGGGCGGTAGGCGTGTACGGTGGGAGGTCTATATAAGC
Features (pLannotate 1.2.2; 21 found; start..end, strand, type, name):
     48..66      +  promoter       T7 promoter: promoter for bacteriophage T7 RNA polymerase
    143..3946    +  CDS            cas9: CAS9_NEIMA - Experimental evidence at protein level: Swiss-Prot protein existence level 1. CRISPR (clustered regularly interspaced short palindromic repeat) is an adaptive immune system that provides protection against mobile genetic elements (viruses, transposable elements and conjugative plasmids). CRISPR clusters contain spacers, sequences complementary to antecedent mobile elements, and target invading nucleic acids. CRISPR clusters are transcribed and processed into CRISPR RNA (crRNA). In type II CRISPR systems correct processing of pre-crRNA requires a trans- encoded small RNA (tracrRNA)
   4082..4306    +  polyA_signal   bGH poly(A) signal: bovine growth hormone polyadenylation signal
   4310..4331    +  promoter       SV40 promoter (fragment): SV40 enhancer and early promoter
   4336..4352    +  misc_feature   MCS (fragment): pBluescript multiple cloning site
   4401..4417    -  protein_bind   lac operator: The lac repressor binds to the lac operator to inhibit transcription in E. coli. This inhibition can be relieved by adding lactose or isopropyl-β-D-thiogalactopyranoside (IPTG). lac repressor encoded by lacI
   4425..4455    -  promoter       lac promoter: promoter for the E. coli lac operon
   4470..4491    -  protein_bind   CAP binding site: CAP binding activates transcription in the presence of cAMP. E. coli catabolite activator protein
   4504..4596    -  CDS            lacI (fragment): lac repressor; lacI; The lac repressor binds to the lac operator to inhibit transcription in E. coli. This inhibition can be relieved by adding lactose or isopropyl-β-D-thiogalactopyranoside (IPTG).
   4608..4729    -  polyA_signal   SV40 poly(A) signal: SV40 polyadenylation signal
   4724..4849    -  CDS            ble (fragment): BLE_KLEPN - Experimental evidence at protein level: Swiss-Prot protein existence level 1. Binding protein with a strong affinity to the bleomycin family of antibiotics. Binds to CL990; an antimitotic-antibiotic compound. From Klebsiella pneumoniae.
   4859..4886    -  CDS            BleoR (fragment): antibiotic-binding protein; Sh ble from Streptoalloteichus hindustanus; confers resistance to bleomycin, phleomycin, and Zeocin™
   4887..5285    -  CDS            BSD: blasticidin S deaminase; Aspergillus terreus BSD; confers resistance to blasticidin
   5304..5351    -  promoter       EM7 promoter: synthetic bacterial promoter&nbsp
   5399..5728    -  promoter       SV40 promoter: SV40 enhancer and early promoter
   6112..6700    -  rep_origin     ori: high-copy-number ColE1/pMB1/pBR322/pUC origin of replication
   6871..7731    -  CDS            AmpR: β-lactamase; bla; confers resistance to ampicillin, carbenicillin, and related antibiotics
   7732..7836    -  promoter       AmpR promoter: bla
   7907..7951    -  misc_feature   bom (fragment): basis of mobility region from pBR322
   8284..8663    +  enhancer       CMV enhancer: human cytomegalovirus immediate early enhancer
   8664..6       +  promoter       CMV promoter (across the origin): human cytomegalovirus (CMV) immediate early promoter
