[The description below was written by a language model from this plasmid's Addgene catalogue record and pLannotate feature annotations shown in this document.]
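Description:
pEJS2708-CMV-Nme2Smu-ABE8e-i1-L10-E932R is a mammalian expression plasmid encoding a compact adenine base editor built on Neisseria meningitidis Nme2Cas9. According to the record, the insert is a "domain-inlaid" nickase: Nme2Cas9 carrying the D16A mutation (which inactivates the RuvC nuclease domain so that only one strand is cut), with its PAM-interacting domain replaced by that of SmuCas9 and an additional E932R substitution. The name indicates that the ABE8e deaminase is inserted internally at the site designated i1 with a linker designated L10, rather than fused to a terminus. The automated annotation does not resolve these parts, labelling the whole open reading frame simply as a single cas9 CDS. Expression is driven by the CMV enhancer and immediate-early promoter and terminated by a bGH polyadenylation signal; a T7 promoter sits just upstream of the coding sequence.

The backbone is listed as pCMV with Tol2, implying transposon arms for transposase-mediated genomic integration, although no Tol2 elements are called in the feature table. A separate, oppositely oriented cassette places the blasticidin S deaminase gene under SV40 and EM7 promoters with an SV40 poly(A) signal, allowing blasticidin selection of mammalian cells. Short fragments of bleomycin-resistance, lacI and lac promoter sequences appear to be backbone remnants. In E. coli the plasmid is maintained at high copy through a ColE1/pUC-type origin with ampicillin selection. No guide RNA cassette is annotated, so the guide would presumably be supplied separately. The construct serves to test or apply an engineered Nme2Smu adenine base editor variant for A-to-G editing in mammalian cells.
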