Addgene plasmid #228729: pEJS2708-CMV-Nme2Smu-ABE8e-i1-L10-E932R
Depositing lab: Erik Sontheimer. Publication: Rational Design of Enhanced Nme2Cas9 and Nme2(Smu)Cas9 Nucleases and Base Editors. Bamidele N, Ansodaria A, Chen Z, Cheng H, Panwala R, Jazbec E, Sontheimer EJ. bioRxiv [Preprint]. 2024 Nov 7:2024.10.30.620986. doi: 10.1101/2024.10.30.620986. PubMed 39554198.
Backbone
  Vector backbone: pCMV with Tol2
  Vector type: Mammalian Expression, CRISPR
  Selectable markers: Blasticidin
Growth in bacteria
  Bacterial resistance: Ampicillin, 100 μg/mL
  Growth temperature: 37°C
  Growth strain: DH5alpha
  Copy number: High Copy
Gene/Insert
  Gene/Insert name: Domain inlaid Nme2Smu nCas9 (D16A)-i1-L10-E932R
  Species: Neisseria meningitidis
  Mutation: Nme2-Cas9, Smu PID, D16A E932R
  Promoter: CMV
  Cloning method: Gibson Cloning
Terms and licenses: Academic/Nonprofit Terms; Industry Terms: Not Available to Industry
How to cite: pEJS2708-CMV-Nme2Smu-ABE8e-i1-L10-E932R was a gift from Erik Sontheimer (Addgene plasmid # 228729 ; http://n2t.net/addgene:228729 ; RRID:Addgene_228729)
